>Addgene plasmid #168402 | pTL341 | addgene full sequence | sequence record 349798 | Addgene NGS Result
CGGTGCGGGCCTCTTCGCTATTACGCCAGATCCTTTTGTTGTTTCCGGGTGTACAATATGGACTTCCTCT
TTTCTGGCAACCAAACCCATACATCGGGATTCCTATAATACCTTCGTTGGTCTCCCTAACATGTAGGTGG
CGGAGGGGAGATATACAATAGAACAGATACCAGACAAGACATAATGGGCTAAACAAGACTACACCAATTA
CACTGCCTCATTGATGGTGGTACATAACGAACTAATACTGTAGCCCTAGACTTGATAGCCATCATCATAT
CGAAGTTTCACTACCCTTTTTCCATTTGCCATCTATTGAAGTAATAATAGGCGCATGCAACTTCTTTTCT
TTTTTTTTCTTTTCTCTCTCCCCCGTTGTTGTCTCACCATATCCGCAATGACAAAAAAATGATGGAAGAC
ACTAAAGGAAAAAATTAACGACAAAGACAGCACCAACAGATGTCGTTGTTCCAGAGCTGATGAGGGGTAT
CTCGAAGCACACGAAACTTTTTCCTTCCTTCATTCACGCACACTACTCTCTAATGAGCAACGGTATACGG
CCTTCCTTCCAGTTACTTGAATTTGAAATAAAAAAAAGTTTGCTGTCTTGCTATCAAGTATAAATAGACC
TGCAATTATTAATCTTTTGTTTCCTCGTCATTGTTCTCGTTCCCTTTCTTCCTTGTTTCTTTTTCTGCAC
AATATTTCAAGCTATACCAAGCATACAATCAACTCCAAGCTTGAAGCAAGCCTCCTGAAAGATGAAGCTA
CTGTCTTCTATCGAACAAGCATGCGATATTTGCCGACTTAAAAAGCTCAAGTGCTCCAAAGAAAAACCGA
AGTGCGCCAAGTGTCTGAAGAACAACTGGGAGTGTCGCTACTCTCCCAAAACCAAAAGGTCTCCGCTGAC
TAGGGCACATCTGACAGAAGTGGAATCAAGGCTAGAAAGACTGGAACAGCTATTTCTACTGATTTTTCCT
CGAGAAGACCTTGACATGATTTTGAAAATGGATTCTTTACAGGATATAAAAGCATTGTTAACAGGATTAT
TTGTACAAGATAATGTGAATAAAGATGCCGTCACAGATAGATTGGCTTCAGTGGAGACTGATATGCCTCT
AACATTGAGACAGCATAGAATAAGTGCGACATCATCATCGGAAGAGAGTAGTAACAAAGGTCAAAGACAG
TTGACTGTATCGCCGGAATTTGTAATACGACTCACTATAGGGCGAGCCGCCATCATGGAGGAGCAGAAGC
TGATCTCAGAGGAGGACCTGCATATGGCCATGGAGGCCGAATTCAAACAGAAAATCGTGATCAAAGCCTG
CATGCCGTGCGATGGTTGCCGCGTGAAAGCCCTGGGTGTGGCAGCCAAAGCCGATGGTGTGATCAGCATG
GCCATTACCGGTGATGATCGCGATCGCCTGGAAGTGGTGGGTGATGGTGTGGATGTTACCTGCCTGGTGA
CCTGCCTGCGCAAAAAAGTGCGCTTTGCCGACGTGCTGCAGGTGGAGGAAGTGAAGGACAAAAAGCCGGA
AGAAGAAAAGAAAAAACCGGAAGAAGAGAAAAAACCGCCGGAATGCCCGTGCCAGGCCACCGGATCCGTC
GACCTGCAGCGGCCGCATAACTAGCATAACCCCTTGGGGCCTCTAAACGGGTCTTGAGGGGTTTTTTGCG
CGCTTGCAGCCAAGCTAATTCCGGGCGAATTTCTTATGATTTATGATTTTTATTATTAAATAAGTTATAA
AAAAAATAAGTGTATACAAATTTTAAAGTGACTCTTAGGTTTTAAAACGAAAATTCTTATTCTTGAGTAA
CTCTTTCCTGTAGGTCAGGTTGCTTTCTCAGGTATAGCATGAGGTCGCTCTTATTGACCACACCTCTACC
GGCATGCAAGCTTGGCGTAATCATGGTCATAGCTGTTTCCTGTGTGAAATTGTTATCCGCTCACAATTCC
ACACAACATACGAGCCGGAAGCATAAAGTGTAAAGCCTGGGGTGCCTAATGAGTGAGCTAACTCACATTA
ATTGCGTTGCGCTCACTGCCCGCTTTCCAGTCGGGAAACCTGTCGTGCCAGCTGCATTAATGAATCGGCC
AACGCGCGGGGAGAGGCGGTTTGCGTATTGGGCGCTCTTCCGCTTCCTCGCTCACTGACTCGCTGCGCTC
GGTCGTTCGGCTGCGGCGAGCGGTATCAGCTCACTCAAAGGCGGTAATACGGTTATCCACAGAATCAGGG
GATAACGCAGGAAAGAACATGTGAGCAAAAGGCCAGCAAAAGGCCAGGAACCGTAAAAAGGCCGCGTTGC
TGGCGTTTTTCCATAGGCTCCGCCCCCCTGACGAGCATCACAAAAATCGACGCTCAAGTCAGAGGTGGCG
AAACCCGACAGGACTATAAAGATACCAGGCGTTTCCCCCTGGAAGCTCCCTCGTGCGCTCTCCTGTTCCG
ACCCTGCCGCTTACCGGATACCTGTCCGCCTTTCTCCCTTCGGGAAGCGTGGCGCTTTCTCATAGCTCAC
GCTGTAGGTATCTCAGTTCGGTGTAGGTCGTTCGCTCCAAGCTGGGCTGTGTGCACGAACCCCCCGTTCA
GCCCGACCGCTGCGCCTTATCCGGTAACTATCGTCTTGAGTCCAACCCGGTAAGACACGACTTATCGCCA
CTGGCAGCAGCCACTGGTAACAGGATTAGCAGAGCGAGGTATGTAGGCGGTGCTACAGAGTTCTTGAAGT
GGTGGCCTAACTACGGCTACACTAGAAGAACAGTATTTGGTATCTGCGCTCTGCTGAAGCCAGTTACCTT
CGGAAAAAGAGTTGGTAGCTCTTGATCCGGCAAACAAACCACCGCTGGTAGCGGTGGTTTTTTTGTTTGC
AAGCAGCAGATTACGCGCAGAAAAAAAGGATCTCAAGAAGATCCTTTGATCTTTTCTACGGGGTCTGACG
CTCAGTGGAACGAAAACTCACGTTAAGGGATTTTGGTCATGAGATTATCAAAAAGGATCTTCACCTAGAT
CCTTTTAAATTAAAAATGAAGTTTTAAATCAATCTAAAGTATATATGAGTAACCTGAGGCTATGGCAGGG
CCTGCCGCCCCGACGTTGGCTGCGAGCCCTGGGCCTTCACCCGAACTTGGGGGGTGGGGTGGGGAAAAGG
AAGAAACGCGGGCGTATTGGCCCCAATGGGGTCTCGGTGGGGTATCGACAGAGTGCCAGCCCTGGGACCG
AACCCCGCGTTTATGAACAAACGACCCAACACCGTGCGTTTTATTCTGTCTTTTTATTGCCGTCATAGCG
CGGGTTCCTTCCGGTATTGTCTCCTTCCGTGTTTCAGTTAGCCTCCCCCTAGGGTGGGCGAAGAACTCCA
GCATGAGATCCCCGCGCTGGAGGATCATCCAGCCGGCGTCCCGGAAAACGATTCCGAAGCCCAACCTTTC
ATAGAAGGCGGCGGTGGAATCGAAATCTCGTGATGGCAGGTTGGGCGTCGCTTGGTCGGTCATTTCGAAC
CCCAGAGTCCCGCTCAGAAGAACTCGTCAAGAAGGCGATAGAAGGCGATGCGCTGCGAATCGGGAGCGGC
GATACCGTAAAGCACGAGGAAGCGGTCAGCCCATTCGCCGCCAAGCTCTTCAGCAATATCACGGGTAGCC
AACGCTATGTCCTGATAGCGGTCCGCCACACCCAGCCGGCCACAGTCGATGAATCCAGAAAAGCGGCCAT
TTTCCACCATGATATTCGGCAAGCAGGCATCGCCATGAGTCACGACGAGATCCTCGCCGTCGGGCATGCT
CGCCTTGAGCCTGGCGAACAGTTCGGCTGGCGCGAGCCCCTGATGCTCTTCGTCCAGATCATCCTGATCG
ACAAGACCGGCTTCCATCCGAGTACGTGCTCGCTCGATGCGATGTTTCGCTTGGTGGTCGAATGGGCAGG
TAGCCGGATCAAGCGTATGCAGCCGCCGCATTGCATCAGCCATGATGGATACTTTCTCGGCAGGAGCAAG
GTGAGATGACAGGAGATCCTGCCCCGGCACTTCGCCCAATAGCAGCCAGTCCCTTCCCGCTTCAGTGACA
ACGTCGAGCACAGCTGCGCAAGGAACGCCCGTCGTGGCCAGCCACGATAGCCGCGCTGCCTCGTCTTGCA
GTTCATTCAGGGCACCGGACAGGTCGGTCTTGACAAAAAGAACCGGGCGCCCCTGCGCTGACAGCCGGAA
CACGGCGGCATCAGAGCAGCCGATTGTCTGTTGTGCCCAGTCATAGCCGAATAGCCTCTCCACCCAAGCG
GCCGGAGAACCTGCGTGCAATCCATCTTGTTCAATCATACTCTTCCTTTTTCAATATTATTGAAGCATTT
ATCAGGGTTATTGTCTCATGAGCGGATACATATTTGAATGTATTTAGAAAAATAAACAAATAGGGGTTCC
GCGCACATTTCCCCGAAAAGTGCCACCTGAACGAAGCATCTGTGCTTCATTTTGTAGAACAAAAATGCAA
CGCGAGAGCGCTAATTTTTCAAACAAAGAATCTGAGCTGCATTTTTACAGAACAGAAATGCAACGCGAAA
GCGCTATTTTACCAACGAAGAATCTGTGCTTCATTTTTGTAAAACAAAAATGCAACGCGAGAGCGCTAAT
TTTTCAAACAAAGAATCTGAGCTGCATTTTTACAGAACAGAAATGCAACGCGAGAGCGCTATTTTACCAA
CAAAGAATCTATACTTCTTTTTTGTTCTACAAAAATGCATCCCGAGAGCGCTATTTTTCTAACAAAGCAT
CTTAGATTACTTTTTTTCTCCTTTGTGCGCTCTATAATGCAGTCTCTTGATAACTTTTTGCACTGTAGGT
CCGTTAAGGTTAGAAGAAGGCTACTTTGGTGTCTATTTTCTCTTCCATAAAAAAAGCCTGACTCCACTTC
CCGCGTTTACTGATTACTAGCGAAGCTGCGGGTGCATTTTTTCAAGATAAAGGCATCCCCGATTATATTC
TATACCGATGTGGATTGCGCATACTTTGTGAACAGAAAGTGATAGCGTTGATGATTCTTCATTGGTCAGA
AAATTATGAACGGTTTCTTCTATTTTGTCTCTATATACTACGTATAGGAAATGTTTACATTTTCGTATTG
TTTTCGATTCACTCTATGAATAGTTCTTACTACAATTTTTTTGTCTAAAGAGTAATACTAGAGATAAACA
TAAAAAATGTAGAGGTCGAGTTTAGATGCAAGTTCAAGGAGCGAAAGGTGGATGGGTAGGTTATATAGGG
ATATAGCACAGAGATATATAGCAAAGAGATACTTTTGAGCAATGTTTGTGGAAGCGGTATTCGCAATATT
TTAGTAGCTCGTTACAGTCCGGTGCGTTTTTGGTTTTTTGAAAGTGCGTCTTCAGAGCGCTTTTGGTTTT
CAAAAGCGCTCTGAAGTTCCTATACTTTCTAGAGAATAGGAACTTCGGAATAGGAACTTCAAAGCGTTTC
CGAAAACGAGCGCTTCCGAAAATGCAACGCGAGCTGCGCACATACAGCTCACTGTTCACGTCGCACCTAT
ATCTGCGTGTTGCCTGTATATATATATACATGAGAAGAACGGCATAGTGCGTGTTTATGCTTAAATGCGT
ACTTATATGCGTCTATTTATGTAGGATGAAAGGTAGTCTAGTACCTCCTGTGATATTATCCCATTCCATG
CGGGGTATCGTATGCTTCCTTCAGCACTACCCTTTAGCTGTTCTATATGCTGCCACTCCTCAATTGGATT
AGTCTCATCCTTCAATGCTATCATTTCCTTTGATATTGGATCATACTAAGAAACCATTATTATCATGACA
TTAACCTATAAAAATAGGCGTATCACGAGGCCCTTTCGTCTCGCGCGTTTCGGTGATGACGGTGAAAACC
TCTGACACATGCAGCTCCCGGAGACGGTCACAGCTTGTCTGTAAGCGGATGCCGGGAGCAGACAAGCCCG
TCAGGGCGCGTCAGCGGGTGTTGGCGGGTGTCGGGGCTGGCTTAACTATGCGGCATCAGAGCAGATTGTA
CTGAGAGTGCACCATAGATCAACGACATTACTATATATATAATATAGGAAGCATTTAATAGAACAGCATC
GTAATATATGTGTACTTTGCAGTTATGACGCCAGATGGCAGTAGTGGAAGATATTCTTTATTGAAAAATA
GCTTGTCACCTTACGTACAATCTTGATCCGGAGCTTTTCTTTTTTTGCCGATTAAGAATTAATTCGGTCG
AAAAAAGAAAAGGAGAGGGCCAAGAGGGAGGGCATTGGTGACTATTGAGCACGTGAGTATACGTGATTAA
GCACACAAAGGCAGCTTGGAGTATGTCTGTTATTAATTTCACAGGTAGTTCTGGTCCATTGGTGAAAGTT
TGCGGCTTGCAGAGCACAGAGGCCGCAGAATGTGCTCTAGATTCCGATGCTGACTTGCTGGGTATTATAT
GTGTGCCCAATAGAAAGAGAACAATTGACCCGGTTATTGCAAGGAAAATTTCAAGTCTTGTAAAAGCATA
TAAAAATAGTTCAGGCACTCCGAAATACTTGGTTGGCGTGTTTCGTAATCAACCTAAGGAGGATGTTTTG
GCTCTGGTCAATGATTACGGCATTGATATCGTCCAACTGCATGGAGATGAGTCGTGGCAAGAATACCAAG
AGTTCCTCGGTTTGCCAGTTATTAAAAGACTCGTATTTCCAAAAGACTGCAACATACTACTCAGTGCAGC
TTCACAGAAACCTCATTCGTTTATTCCCTTGTTTGATTCAGAAGCAGGTGGGACAGGTGAACTTTTGGAT
TGGAACTCGATTTCTGACTGGGTTGGAAGGCAAGAGAGCCCCGAAAGCTTACATTTTATGTTAGCTGGTG
GACTGACGCCAGAAAATGTTGGTGATGCGCTTAGATTAAATGGCGTTATTGGTGTTGATGTAAGCGGAGG
TGTGGAGACAAATGGTGTAAAAGACTCTAACAAAATAGCAAATTTCGTCAAAAATGCTAAGAAATAGGTT
ATTACTGAGTAGTATTTATTTAAGTATTGTTTGTGCACTTGCCGATCTATGCGGTGTGAAATACCGCACA
GATGCGTAAGGAGAAAATACCGCATCAGGAAATTGTAAGCGTTAATATTTTGTTAAAATTCGCGTTAAAT
TTTTGTTAAATCAGCTCATTTTTTAACCAATAGGCCGAAATCGGCAAAATCCCTTATAAATCAAAAGAAT
AGACCGAGATAGGGT
[37 nt withheld, positions 7226-7262]
AAAGAACGTGGACTCCAACGTCAAAGG
[49 nt withheld, positions 7290-7338]
T
[91 nt withheld, positions 7340-7430]
G
[124 nt withheld, positions 7432-7555]
CCATTCGCCATTCAGGCTGCGCAACTGTTGGGAAGGGCGAT
Features (pLannotate 1.2.2; 24 found; start..end, strand, type, name):
     30..734     +  promoter       ADH1 promoter: S. cerevisiae ADH1; promoter for alcohol dehydrogenase 1
    762..1202    +  CDS            GAL4 DNA binding domain: DNA binding domain of the GAL4 transcriptional activator; Saccharomyces cerevisiae GAL4 (truncated)
   1213..1231    +  promoter       T7 promoter: promoter for bacteriophage T7 RNA polymerase
   1308..1529    +  CDS            PIK-1 (fragment): PIK1_ORYSJ - Also known as PIK1-KA From Oryza sativa subsp. japonica (Rice).
   1631..1678    +  terminator     T7 terminator: transcription terminator for bacteriophage T7 RNA polymerase
   1705..1892    +  terminator     ADH1 terminator: S. cerevisiae ADH1; transcription terminator for the S. cerevisiae alcohol dehydrogenase 1 (ADH1) gene
   1940..1956    -  protein_bind   lac operator: The lac repressor binds to the lac operator to inhibit transcription in E. coli. This inhibition can be relieved by adding lactose or isopropyl-β-D-thiogalactopyranoside (IPTG). lac repressor encoded by lacI
   1964..1994    -  promoter       lac promoter: promoter for the E. coli lac operon
   2009..2030    -  protein_bind   CAP binding site: CAP binding activates transcription in the presence of cAMP. E. coli catabolite activator protein
   2043..2135    -  CDS            lacI (fragment): lac repressor; lacI; The lac repressor binds to the lac operator to inhibit transcription in E. coli. This inhibition can be relieved by adding lactose or isopropyl-β-D-thiogalactopyranoside (IPTG).
   2318..2906    -  rep_origin     ori: high-copy-number ColE1/pMB1/pBR322/pUC origin of replication
   3128..3144    +  polyA_signal   bGH poly(A) signal (fragment): bovine growth hormone polyadenylation signal
   3235..3282    -  polyA_signal   HSV TK poly(A) signal: herpes simplex virus thymidine kinase polyadenylation signal (Cole and Stacy, 1985)
   3341..3493    -  CDS            ble (fragment): BLE_KLEPN - Experimental evidence at protein level: Swiss-Prot protein existence level 1. Binding protein with a strong affinity to the bleomycin family of antibiotics. Binds to CL990; an antimitotic-antibiotic compound. From Klebsiella pneumoniae.
   3514..4308    -  CDS            NeoR/KanR: aminoglycoside phosphotransferase from Tn5; aph(3')-II (or nptII); confers resistance to neomycin, kanamycin, and G418 (Geneticin®)
   4309..4413    -  promoter       AmpR promoter: bla
   4440..5782    -  rep_origin     2μ ori: yeast 2μ plasmid origin of replication
   5850..5885    +  CDS            rop (fragment): Rop protein, which maintains plasmids at low copy number; rop
   5987..6036    +  misc_feature   bom (fragment): basis of mobility region from pBR322
   6175..6322    +  promoter       TRP1 promoter: S. cerevisiae TRP1
   6323..6997    +  CDS            TRP1: phosphoribosylanthranilate isomerase, required for tryptophan biosynthesis; S. cerevisiae TRP1; yeast auxotrophic marker
   7048..7099    +  misc_feature   bom (fragment): basis of mobility region from pBR322
   7127..7555    -  rep_origin     f1 ori (sequence partly withheld): f1 bacteriophage origin of replication; arrow indicates direction of (+) strand synthesis
   7559..29      -  CDS            lacZα (fragment) (across the origin): LacZα fragment of β-galactosidase; lacZ fragment
