[The description below was written by a language model from this plasmid's Addgene catalogue record and pLannotate feature annotations shown in this document.]
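Description:
pTL341 is a yeast two-hybrid bait plasmid built on the pGBKT7 backbone, a yeast expression shuttle vector of about 7.6 kb. In E. coli it replicates from a high-copy ColE1/pUC-type origin and is selected with kanamycin through the Tn5 aminoglycoside phosphotransferase (NeoR/KanR) gene, which is driven by a bla-type promoter. In Saccharomyces cerevisiae it is maintained episomally by the 2μ origin and selected by complementation of tryptophan auxotrophy with the TRP1 marker under its own promoter. An f1 origin and several vestigial backbone fragments (lac promoter/operator, partial lacI, lacZα, rop, bom, ble) are also annotated but play no evident role in the construct's function.

The expression cassette uses the constitutive yeast ADH1 promoter to drive the GAL4 DNA-binding domain, followed in the same orientation by the insert and then by T7 and ADH1 terminators. The catalogued insert is OsaHIP18 from Oryza sativa. The automated annotation labels the roughly 220 bp region at this position as a fragment of the rice protein PIK-1, which most likely reflects sequence similarity between the insert and a domain of that protein rather than a different insert, although the record does not settle this. A T7 promoter between the GAL4 domain and the insert would allow in vitro transcription of the insert portion without the GAL4 domain. In a two-hybrid assay, the GAL4 DNA-binding domain fusion is co-expressed with an activation-domain prey, and interaction reconstitutes GAL4 activity at reporter genes. The associated publication concerns the binding of a blast fungus effector to host targets, consistent with using this plasmid to test effector interactions with this rice protein.
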