Addgene plasmid #168402: pTL341
Purpose: pGBKT7 yeast two-hybrid plasmid
Depositing lab: Sophien Kamoun. Depositing organization: Sainsbury Laboratory, Norwich. Publication: A single amino acid polymorphism in a conserved effector of the multihost blast fungus pathogen expands host-target binding spectrum. Bentham AR, Petit-Houdenot Y, Win J, Chuma I, Terauchi R, Banfield MJ, Kamoun S, Langner T. PLoS Pathog. 2021 Nov 10;17(11):e1009957. doi: 10.1371/journal.ppat.1009957. eCollection 2021 Nov. PubMed 34758051.
Backbone
  Vector backbone: pGBKT7
  Vector type: Yeast Expression
Growth in bacteria
  Bacterial resistance: Kanamycin, 50 μg/mL
  Growth temperature: 37°C
  Growth strain: DH5alpha
  Copy number: High Copy
Gene/Insert
  Gene/Insert name: OsaHIP18
  Species: Oryza sativa
  Cloning method: Unknown
Terms and licenses: Academic/Nonprofit Terms; Industry Terms: Not Available to Industry
How to cite: pTL341 was a gift from Sophien Kamoun (Addgene plasmid # 168402 ; http://n2t.net/addgene:168402 ; RRID:Addgene_168402)
