>Addgene plasmid #168402 | pTL341 | depositor partial sequence | sequence record 326502 | insert
GAATTCAAACAGAAAATCGTGATCAAAGCCTGCATGCCGTGCGATGGTTGCCGCGTGAAAGCCCTGGGTG
TGGCAGCCAAAGCCGATGGTGTGATCAGCATGGCCATTACCGGTGATGATCGCGATCGCCTGGAAGTGGT
GGGTGATGGTGTGGATGTTACCTGCCTGGTGACCTGCCTGCGCAAAAAAGTGCGCTTTGCCGACGTGCTG
CAGGTGGAGGAAGTGAAGGACAAAAAGCCGGAAGAAGAAAAGAAAAAACCGGAAGAAGAGAAAAAACCGC
CGGAATGCCCGTGCCAGGCCACCGGATCC
